>Addgene plasmid #19875 | pDESTmycMOV10 | depositor full sequence | sequence record 9398 | Author sequence
CATTAGATGCATGTCGTTACATAACTTACGGTAAATGGCCCGCCTGGCTGACCGCCCAACGACCCCCGCC
CATTGACGTCAATAATGACGTATGTTCCCATAGTAACGCCAATAGGGACTTTCCATTGACGTCAATGGGT
GGAGTATTTACGGTAAACTGCCCACTTGGCAGTACATCAAGTGTATCATATGCCAAGTACGCCCCCTATT
GACGTCAATGACGGTAAATGGCCCGCCTGGCATTATGCCCAGTACATGACCTTATGGGACTTTCCTACTT
GGCAGTACATCTACGTATTAGTCATCGCTATTACCATGGTGATGCGGTTTTGGCAGTACATCAATGGGCG
TGGATAGCGGTTTGACTCACGGGGATTTCCAAGTCTCCACCCCATTGACGTCAATGGGAGTTTGTTTTGG
CACCAAAATCAACGGGACTTTCCAAAATGTCGTAACAACTCCGCCCCATTGACGCAAATGGGCGGTAGGC
GTGTACGGTGGGAGGTCTATATAAGCAGAGCTCGTTTAGTGAACCGTCAGATCGCCTGGAGACGCCATCC
ACGCTGTTTTGACCTCCATAGAAGACACCGGGACCGATCCAGCCTCCGGACTCTAGCCTAGGCCGCGGTA
CCACCATGGAACAAAAACTTATTTCTGAAGAAGATCTGTCTAGATCAACAAGTTTGTACAAAAAAGCAGG
CTCCACCATGGGAACCAATTCAGTCGACATGCCCAGTAAGTTCAGCTGCCGGCAGCTCCGGGAGGCGGGC
CAGTGTTTCGAGAGTTTCCTGGTCGTTCGGGGACTGGACATGGAGACAGATCGCGAGCGGCTGCGGACCA
TTTATAACCGCGACTTCAAGATCAGCTTTGGGACCCCCGCCCCTGGCTTCTCCTCCATGCTGTATGGAAT
GAAGATTGCAAATCTGGCCTACGTCACCAAGACTCGGGTCAGGTTCTTCAGACTCGACCGCTGGGCCGAC
GTGCGGTTCCCAGAAAAGAGGAGAATGAAGCTGGGGTCAGATATCAGCAAACACCACAAGTCACTGCTAG
CCAAGATCTTTTATGACAGGGCTGAGTATCTTCATGGGAAACATGGTGTGGATGTGGAAGTCCAGGGGCC
CCATGAAGCCCGAGATGGGCAGCTCCTTATCCGCCTGGATTTGAACCGCAAAGAGGTGCTGACCCTGAGG
CTTCGGAATGGCGGAACCCAGTCTGTTACCCTCACTCACCTCTTCCCACTCTGCCGGACACCCCAGTTTG
CTTTCTACAATGAAGACCAGGAGTTGCCCTGTCCACTGGGCCCCGGTGAATGCTATGAACTCCATGTCCA
TTGTAAGACCAGCTTTGTGGGCTACTTCCCAGCCACAGTGCTCTGGGAGCTGCTGGGACCTGGGGAGTCG
GGTTCAGAAGGAGCCGGCACATTCTACATTGCCCGCTTCTTGGCTGCCGTCGCCCACAGCCCCCTGGCTG
CACAGCTGAAGCCCATGACTCCCTTCAAGCGGACCCGGATCACCGGAAACCCTGTGGTGACCAATCGGAT
AGAGGAAGGAGAGAGACCTGACCGCGCTAAGGGCTATGACCTGGAGTTAAGTATGGCGCTGGGGACATAC
TACCCACCTCCCCGCCTCAGGCAGCTGCTCCCCATGCTTCTTCAGGGAACAAGTATCTTCACTGCCCCTA
AGGAGATCGCAGAGATCAAGGCCCAGCTGGAGACAGCCCTGAAGTGGAGGAACTATGAGGTGAAGCTGCG
GCTGCTGCTGCACCTGGAGGAACTGCAGATGGAGCATGATATCCGGCACTATGACCTGGAGTCGGTGCCC
ATGACCTGGGACCCTGTGGACCAGAACCCCAGGCTGCTCACGCTGGAGGTTCCTGGAGTGACTGAGAGCC
GCCCCTCAGTGCTACGGGGCGACCACCTGTTTGCCCTTTTGTCCTCGGAGACACACCAGGAGGACCCCAT
CACATATAAGGGCTTTGTGCACAAGGTGGAATTGGACCGTGTCAAGCTGAGCTTTTCCATGAGCCTCCTG
AGCCGCTTTGTGGATGGGCTGACCTTCAAGGTGAACTTTACCTTCAACCGCCAGCCGCTGCGAGTCCAGC
ACCGTGCCCTGGAGCTGACAGGGCGCTGGCTGCTGTGGCCCATGCTCTTTCCTGTGGCACCTCGGGACGT
CCCGCTGCTGCCCTCAGATGTGAAACTCAAGCTGTACGACCGGAGTCTGGAGTCAAACCCAGAGCAGCTG
CAGGCCATGAGGCACATTGTTACGGGCACCACCCGTCCAGCCCCCTACATCATCTTTGGGCCTCCAGGCA
CCGGCAAGACTGTCACGTTAGTGGAGGCAATTAAGCAGGTGGTGAAGCACTTGCCCAAAGCCCACATCTT
GGCCTGCGCTCCATCCAACTCAGGGGCTGACCTACTCTGTCAAAGGCTCCGGGTCCACCTTCCTAGCTCC
ATCTACCGCCTCCTGGCCCCCAGCAGGGACATCCGCATGGTACCTGAGGACATCAAGCCCTGCTGCAACT
GGGACGCAAAGAAGGGGGAGTATGTATTTCCCGCCAAGAAGAAGCTGCAGGAATACCGGGTCTTAATTAC
CACCCTCATCACTGCCGGCAGGTTGGTCTCGGCCCAGTTTCCCATTGATCACTTCACACACATCTTCATC
GATGAGGCTGGCCACTGCATGGAGCCTGAGAGTCTGGTAGCTATAGCAGGGCTGATGGAAGTAAAGGAAA
CAGGTGATCCAGGAGGGCAGCTGGTGCTGGCAGGAGACCCTCGGCAGCTGGGGCCTGTGCTGCGTTCCCC
ACTGACCCAGAAGCATGGACTGGGATACTCACTGCTGGAGCGGCTGCTCACCTACAACTCCCTGTACAAG
AAGGGCCCTGATGGCTATGACCCCCAGTTCATAACCAAGCTGCTCCGCAACTACAGGTCTCATCCCACCA
TCCTGGACATTCCTAACCAGCTCTATTATGAAGGGGAGCTGCAGGCCTGTGCTGATGTCGTGGATCGAGA
ACGCTTCTGCCGCTGGGCGGGCCTACCTCGACAGGGCTTTCCCATCATCTTTCACGGCGTAATGGGCAAA
GATGAGCGTGAAGGCAACAGCCCATCCTTCTTCAACCCTGAAGAGGCTGCCACAGTGACTTCCTACCTGA
AGCTGCTCCTGGCCCCCTCCTCCAAGAAGGGCAAAGCTCGCCTGAGCCCTCGAAGTGTGGGCGTCATCTC
CCCGTACCGGAAACAGGTGGAGAAAATCCGTTACTGCATCACCAAACTTGACAGGGAGCTTCGAGGACTG
GATGACATCAAGGACTTGAAGGTGGGTTCAGTAGAAGAATTCCAAGGCCAAGAACGAAGCGTCATCCTCA
TCTCCACCGTGCGAAGCAGCCAGAGCTTTGTGCAGCTGGATCTGGACTTTAATCTGGGTTTCCTTAAGAA
CCCCAAGAGGTTCAATGTAGCTGTGACCCGGGCCAAGGCCCTGCTCATCATCGTGGGGAACCCCCTTCTC
CTGGGCCATGACCCTGACTGGAAAGTATTCCTGGAGTTCTGTAAAGAAAACGGAGGGTATACCGGGTGTC
CCTTCCCTGCCAAACTGGACCTGCAACAGGGACAGAATTTACTGCAAGGTCTGAGCAAGCTCAGCCCCTC
TACCTCAGGGCCCCACAGCCATGACTACCTCCCCCAGGAGCGGGAGGGTGAAGGGGGCCTGTCTCTGCAA
GTGGAGCCAGAGTGGAGGAATGAGCTCTGAGCGGCCGCACTCGAGATATCTAGACCCAGCTTTCTTGTAC
AAAGTGGTTGATCGCGTGCATGCGACGTCATAGCTCTCTCCCTATAGTGAGTCGTATTATAAGCTAGGCA
CTGGCCGTCGTTTTACAACGTCGTGACTGGGAAAACTGCTAGCTTGGGATCTTTGTGAAGGAACCTTACT
TCTGTGGTGTGACATAATTGGACAAACTACCTACAGAGATTTAAAGCTCTAAGGTAAATATAAAATTTTT
AAGTGTATAATGTGTTAAACTAGCTGCATATGCTTGCTGCTTGAGAGTTTTGCTTACTGAGTATGATTTA
TGAAAATATTATACACAGGAGCTAGTGATTCTAATTGTTTGTGTATTTTAGATTCACAGTCCCAAGGCTC
ATTTCAGGCCCCTCAGTCCTCACAGTCTGTTCATGATCATAATCAGCCATACCACATTTGTAGAGGTTTT
ACTTGCTTTAAAAAACCTCCCACACCTCCCCCTGAACCTGAAACATAAAATGAATGCAATTGTTGTTGTT
AACTTGTTTATTGCAGCTTATAATGGTTACAAATAAAGCAATAGCATCACAAATTTCACAAATAAAGCAT
TTTTTTCACTGCATTCTAGTTGTGGTTTGTCCAAACTCATCAATGTATCTTATCATGTCTGGATCGATCC
TGCATTAATGAATCGGCCAACGCGCGGGGAGAGGCGGTTTGCGTATTGGCTGGCGTAATAGCGAAGAGGC
CCGCACCGATCGCCCTTCCCAACAGTTGCGCAGCCTGAATGGCGAATGGG
[124 nt withheld, positions 4531-4654]
C
[91 nt withheld, positions 4656-4746]
A
[49 nt withheld, positions 4748-4796]
CCTTTGACGTTGGAGTCCACGTTCTTT
[37 nt withheld, positions 4824-4860]
ACCCTATCTCGGTCTATTCTTTTGATTTATAAGGGATTTTGCCGATTTCGGCCTATTGGTTAAAAAATGA
GCTGATTTAACAAATATTTAACGCGAATTTTAACAAAATATTAACGTTTACAATTTCGCCTGATGCGGTA
TTTTCTCCTTACGCATCTGTGCGGTATTTCACACCGCATACGCGGATCTGCGCAGCACCATGGCCTGAAA
TAACCTCTGAAAGAGGAACTTGGTTAGGTACCTTCTGAGGCGGAAAGAACCAGCTGTGGAATGTGTGTCA
GTTAGGGTGTGGAAAGTCCCCAGGCTCCCCAGCAGGCAGAAGTATGCAAAGCATGCATCTCAATTAGTCA
GCAACCAGGTGTGGAAAGTCCCCAGGCTCCCCAGCAGGCAGAAGTATGCAAAGCATGCATCTCAATTAGT
CAGCAACCATAGTCCCGCCCCTAACTCCGCCCATCCCGCCCCTAACTCCGCCCAGTTCCGCCCATTCTCC
GCCCCATGGCTGACTAATTTTTTTTATTTATGCAGAGGCCGAGGCCGCCTCGGCCTCTGAGCTATTCCAG
AAGTAGTGAGGAGGCTTTTTTGGAGGCCTAGGCTTTTGCAAAAAGCTTGATTCTTCTGACACAACAGTCT
CGAACTTAAGGCTAGAGCCACCATGATTGAACAAGATGGATTGCACGCAGGTTCTCCGGCCGCTTGGGTG
GAGAGGCTATTCGGCTATGACTGGGCACAACAGACAATCGGCTGCTCTGATGCCGCCGTGTTCCGGCTGT
CAGCGCAGGGGCGCCCGGTTCTTTTTGTCAAGACCGACCTGTCCGGTGCCCTGAATGAACTGCAGGACGA
GGCAGCGCGGCTATCGTGGCTGGCCACGACGGGCGTTCCTTGCGCAGCTGTGCTCGACGTTGTCACTGAA
GCGGGAAGGGACTGGCTGCTATTGGGCGAAGTGCCGGGGCAGGATCTCCTGTCATCTCACCTTGCTCCTG
CCGAGAAAGTATCCATCATGGCTGATGCAATGCGGCGGCTGCATACGCTTGATCCGGCTACCTGCCCATT
CGACCACCAAGCGAAACATCGCATCGAGCGAGCACGTACTCGGATGGAAGCCGGTCTTGTCGATCAGGAT
GATCTGGACGAAGAGCATCAGGGGCTCGCGCCAGCCGAACTGTTCGCCAGGCTCAAGGCGCGCATGCCCG
ACGGCGAGGATCTCGTCGTGACCCATGGCGATGCCTGCTTGCCGAATATCATGGTGGAAAATGGCCGCTT
TTCTGGATTCATCGACTGTGGCCGGCTGGGTGTGGCGGACCGCTATCAGGACATAGCGTTGGCTACCCGT
GATATTGCTGAAGAGCTTGGCGGCGAATGGGCTGACCGCTTCCTCGTGCTTTACGGTATCGCCGCTCCCG
ATTCGCAGCGCATCGCCTTCTATCGCCTTCTTGACGAGTTCTTCTGAGCGGGACTCTGGGGTTCGAAATG
ACCGACCAAGCGACGCCCAACCTGCCATCACGATGGCCGCAATAAAATATCTTTATTTTCATTACATCTG
TGTGTTGGTTTTTTGTGTGAATCGATAGCGATAAGGATCCGCGTATGGTGCACTCTCAGTACAATCTGCT
CTGATGCCGCATAGTTAAGCCAGCCCCGACACCCGCCAACACCCGCTGACGCGCCCTGACGGGCTTGTCT
GCTCCCGGCATCCGCTTACAGACAAGCTGTGACCGTCTCCGGGAGCTGCATGTGTCAGAGGTTTTCACCG
TCATCACCGAAACGCGCGAGACGAAAGGGCCTCGTGATACGCCTATTTTTATAGGTTAATGTCATGATAA
TAATGGTTTCTTAGACGTCAGGTGGCACTTTTCGGGGAAATGTGCGCGGAACCCCTATTTGTTTATTTTT
CTAAATACATTCAAATATGTATCCGCTCATGAGACAATAACCCTGATAAATGCTTCAATAATATTGAAAA
AGGAAGAGTATGAGTATTCAACATTTCCGTGTCGCCCTTATTCCCTTTTTTGCGGCATTTTGCCTTCCTG
TTTTTGCTCACCCAGAAACGCTGGTGAAAGTAAAAGATGCTGAAGATCAGTTGGGTGCACGAGTGGGTTA
CATCGAACTGGATCTCAACAGCGGTAAGATCCTTGAGAGTTTTCGCCCCGAAGAACGTTTTCCAATGATG
AGCACTTTTAAAGTTCTGCTATGTGGCGCGGTATTATCCCGTATTGACGCCGGGCAAGAGCAACTCGGTC
GCCGCATACACTATTCTCAGAATGACTTGGTTGAGTACTCACCAGTCACAGAAAAGCATCTTACGGATGG
CATGACAGTAAGAGAATTATGCAGTGCTGCCATAACCATGAGTGATAACACTGCGGCCAACTTACTTCTG
ACAACGATCGGAGGACCGAAGGAGCTAACCGCTTTTTTGCACAACATGGGGGATCATGTAACTCGCCTTG
ATCGTTGGGAACCGGAGCTGAATGAAGCCATACCAAACGACGAGCGTGACACCACGATGCCTGTAGCAAT
GGCAACAACGTTGCGCAAACTATTAACTGGCGAACTACTTACTCTAGCTTCCCGGCAACAATTAATAGAC
TGGATGGAGGCGGATAAAGTTGCAGGACCACTTCTGCGCTCGGCCCTTCCGGCTGGCTGGTTTATTGCTG
ATAAATCTGGAGCCGGTGAGCGTGGGTCTCGCGGTATCATTGCAGCACTGGGGCCAGATGGTAAGCCCTC
CCGTATCGTAGTTATCTACACGACGGGGAGTCAGGCAACTATGGATGAACGAAATAGACAGATCGCTGAG
ATAGGTGCCTCACTGATTAAGCATTGGTAACTGTCAGACCAAGTTTACTCATATATACTTTAGATTGATT
TAAAACTTCATTTTTAATTTAAAAGGATCTAGGTGAAGATCCTTTTTGATAATCTCATGACCAAAATCCC
TTAACGTGAGTTTTCGTTCCACTGAGCGTCAGACCCCGTAGAAAAGATCAAAGGATCTTCTTGAGATCCT
TTTTTTCTGCGCGTAATCTGCTGCTTGCAAACAAAAAAACCACCGCTACCAGCGGTGGTTTGTTTGCCGG
ATCAAGAGCTACCAACTCTTTTTCCGAAGGTAACTGGCTTCAGCAGAGCGCAGATACCAAATACTGTCCT
TCTAGTGTAGCCGTAGTTAGGCCACCACTTCAAGAACTCTGTAGCACCGCCTACATACCTCGCTCTGCTA
ATCCTGTTACCAGTGGCTGCTGCCAGTGGCGATAAGTCGTGTCTTACCGGGTTGGACTCAAGACGATAGT
TACCGGATAAGGCGCAGCGGTCGGGCTGAACGGGGGGTTCGTGCACACAGCCCAGCTTGGAGCGAACGAC
CTACACCGAACTGAGATACCTACAGCGTGAGCATTGAGAAAGCGCCACGCTTCCCGAAGGGAGAAAGGCG
GACAGGTATCCGGTAAGCGGCAGGGTCGGAACAGGAGAGCGCACGAGGGAGCTTCCAGGGGGAAACGCCT
GGTATCTTTATAGTCCTGTCGGGTTTCGCCACCTCTGACTTGAGCGTCGATTTTTGTGATGCTCGTCAGG
GGGGCGGAGCCTATGGAAAAACGCCAGCAACGCGGCCTTTTTACGGTTCCTGGCCTTTTGCTGGCCTTTT
GCTCACATGTTCTTTCCTGCGTTATCCCCTGATTCTGTGGATAACCGTATTACCGCCTTTGAGTGAGCTG
ATACCGCTCGCCGCAGCCGAACGACCGAGCGCAGCGAGTCAGTGAGCGAGGAAGCGGAAGAGCGCCCAAT
ACGCAAACCGCCTCTCCCCGCGCGTTGGCCGATTCATTAATGCAGAGCTTGCAATTCGCGCGTTTTTCAA
TATTATTGAAGCATTTATCAGGGTTATTGTCTCATGAGCGGATACATATTTGAATGTATTTAGAAAAATA
AACAAATAGGGGTTCCGCGCACATTTCCCCGAAAAGTGCCACCTGACGTCTAAGAAACCATTATTATCAT
GACATTAACCTATAAAAATAGGCGTAGTACGAGGCCCTTTCACT
Features (pLannotate 1.2.2; 25 found; start..end, strand, type, name):
     15..318     +  enhancer       CMV enhancer: human cytomegalovirus immediate early enhancer
    319..522     +  promoter       CMV promoter: human cytomegalovirus (CMV) immediate early promoter
    678..702     +  protein_bind   attB1: mutant version of attB; recombination site for the Gateway® BP reaction BP Clonase™
    729..3737    +  CDS            MOV10: MOV10_HUMAN - Also known as KIAA1631. Experimental evidence at protein level: Swiss-Prot protein existence level 1. (Microbial infection) Required for RNA-directed transcription and replication of the human hepatitis delta virus (HDV). Interacts with small capped HDV RNAs derived from genomic hairpin structures that mark the initiation sites of RNA-dependent HDV RNA transcription. From Homo sapiens (Human).
   3764..3788    -  protein_bind   attB2: mutant version of attB; recombination site for the Gateway® BP reaction BP Clonase™
   3821..3839    -  promoter       T7 promoter: promoter for bacteriophage T7 RNA polymerase
   3849..3886    +  CDS            lacZα (fragment): LacZα fragment of β-galactosidase; lacZ fragment
   3898..4012    +  intron         large T intron (fragment): SV40 (simian virus 40) large T antigen intron
   4086..4111    +  intron         small t intron (fragment): SV40 (simian virus 40) small t antigen intron
   4111..4248    +  CDS            large T antigen (fragment): large T antigen from SV40 (simian virus 40)
   4271..4405    +  polyA_signal   SV40 poly(A) signal: SV40 polyadenylation signal
   4410..4459    -  CDS            lacI (fragment): lac repressor; lacI; The lac repressor binds to the lac operator to inhibit transcription in E. coli. This inhibition can be relieved by adding lactose or isopropyl-β-D-thiogalactopyranoside (IPTG).
   4459..4526    +  CDS            lacZα (fragment): LacZα fragment of β-galactosidase; lacZ fragment
   4531..4889    +  rep_origin     f1 ori (sequence partly withheld): f1 bacteriophage origin of replication; arrow indicates direction of (+) strand synthesis
   4989..5040    -  misc_feature   bom (fragment): basis of mobility region from pBR322
   5105..5462    +  promoter       SV40 promoter: SV40 enhancer and early promoter
   5513..6304    +  CDS            neo: KKA2_KLEPN - Also known as kan, nptII. Experimental evidence at protein level: Swiss-Prot protein existence level 1. Resistance to kanamycin, neomycin, paromomycin, ribostamycin, butirosin and gentamicin B. From Klebsiella pneumoniae.
   6371..6419    +  polyA_signal   poly(A) signal: synthetic polyadenylation signal
   6439..6493    -  misc_feature   bom (fragment): basis of mobility region from pBR322
   6595..6630    -  CDS            rop (fragment): Rop protein, which maintains plasmids at low copy number; rop
   6725..6829    +  promoter       AmpR promoter: bla
   6830..7690    +  CDS            AmpR: β-lactamase; bla; confers resistance to ampicillin, carbenicillin, and related antibiotics
   7861..8449    +  rep_origin     ori: high-copy-number ColE1/pMB1/pBR322/pUC origin of replication
   8632..8685    +  CDS            lacI (fragment): lac repressor; lacI; The lac repressor binds to the lac operator to inhibit transcription in E. coli. This inhibition can be relieved by adding lactose or isopropyl-β-D-thiogalactopyranoside (IPTG).
   8703..8799    -  promoter       AmpR promoter (fragment): bla
