[The description below was written by a language model from this plasmid's Addgene catalogue record and pLannotate feature annotations shown in this document.]
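Description:
pDESTmycMOV10 is a mammalian expression plasmid that produces human MOV10 (Moloney leukemia virus 10 homolog) carrying an N-terminal MYC epitope tag. It was built by Gateway recombination of the MOV10 coding sequence, about 3 kb, into the pDESTmyc destination backbone, and the full construct is roughly 8.9 kb. In bacteria it replicates from a high-copy ColE1/pUC-type origin and is selected through the β-lactamase (AmpR) gene. An f1 phage origin is also present. Short fragments annotated as lacZα, lacI, rop and bom appear to be non-functional remnants of the vector's ancestry.

The expression cassette is driven by the human cytomegalovirus immediate early enhancer and promoter. Downstream of the promoter, the MOV10 open reading frame sits between attB1 and attB2, the recombination scars of an expression clone made by Gateway cloning. The catalogue entry states that the MYC tag is supplied by the backbone at the N terminus, but the tag is not separately annotated in the feature table; it presumably lies in the region between the promoter and attB1. After attB2 come an antisense T7 promoter, SV40 small t/large T intron fragments and an SV40 polyadenylation signal that processes the transcript. A separate cassette places the neomycin phosphotransferase gene under the SV40 enhancer/early promoter with a synthetic poly(A) signal, which would allow G418 selection of transfected mammalian cells.

The associated study characterised human Argonaute-containing ribonucleoprotein complexes and their bound mRNAs. This is consistent with using the plasmid to express MYC-tagged MOV10 in cultured cells for detection or co-immunoprecipitation, although the record does not state the specific application.
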