Addgene plasmid #19875: pDESTmycMOV10
Depositing lab: Thomas Tuschl. Publication: Molecular characterization of human Argonaute-containing ribonucleoprotein complexes and their bound target mRNAs. Landthaler M, Gaidatzis D, Rothballer A, Chen PY, Soll SJ, Dinic L, Ojo T, Hafner M, Zavolan M, Tuschl T. RNA. 2008 Dec;14(12):2580-96. doi: 10.1261/rna.1351608. Epub 2008 Oct 31. PubMed 18978028.
Backbone
  Vector backbone: pDESTmyc
  Backbone size w/o insert (bp): 5862
  Vector type: Mammalian Expression
Growth in bacteria
  Bacterial resistance: Ampicillin, 100 μg/mL
  Growth temperature: 37°C
  Growth strain: DH5alpha
  Copy number: High Copy
Gene/Insert
  Gene/Insert name: Moloney leukemia virus 10, homolog (alt name: MOV10, RP11-426L16.2, DKFZp667O1423, FLJ32791, KIAA1631, gb110)
  Species: H. sapiens (human)
  Insert size (bp): 3012
  GenBank ID: NM_020963
  Entrez Gene: MOV10 (a.k.a. fSAP113, gb110)
  Tag / fusion protein: MYC (N terminal on backbone)
  Cloning method: Gateway Cloning
  Sequencing primers: 5′ CMV
Terms and licenses: Academic/Nonprofit Terms; Industry Terms: Not Available to Industry
How to cite: pDESTmycMOV10 was a gift from Thomas Tuschl (Addgene plasmid # 19875 ; http://n2t.net/addgene:19875 ; RRID:Addgene_19875)
