>Addgene plasmid #19875 | pDESTmycMOV10 | addgene partial sequence | sequence record 25668 | 19875 with CMV-F
AGCTCGTTTAGTGAACCGTCAGATCGCCTGGAGACGCCATCCACGCTGTTTTGACCTCCATAGAAGACAC
CGGGACCGATCCAGCCTCCGGACTCTAGCCTAGGCCGCGGTACCACCATGGAACAAAAACTTATTTCTGA
AGAAGATCTGTCTAGATCAACAAGTTTGTACAAAAAAGCAGGCTCCACCATGGGAACCAATTCAGTCGAC
ATGCCCAGTAAGTTCAGCTGCCGGCAGCTCCGGGAGGCGGGCCAGTGTTTCGAGAGTTTCCTGGTCGTTC
GGGGACTGGACATGGAGACAGATCGCGAGCGGCTGCGGACCATTTATAACCGCGACTTCAAGATCAGCTT
TGGGACCCCCGCCCCTGGCTTCTCCTCCATGCTGTATGGAATGAAGATTGCAAATCTGGCCTACGTCACC
AAGACTCGGGTCAGGTTCTTCAGACTCGACCGCTGGGCCGACGTGCGGTTCCCAGAAAAGAGGAGAATGA
AGCTGGGGTCAGATATCAGCAAACACCACAAGTCACTGCTAGCCAAGATCTTTTATGACAGGGCTGAGTA
TCTTCATGGGAAACATGGTGTGGATNNNNNNNNCNGGGGNNCCCNNATGAAGCCCNANATGGGCAGCTCC
TTNNNNNNCTGGATTTGAACCCGNAANNNNGNNNANCCNGANGNNNCNGNNNNNGGNANNGGGCGNAACC
CCAGTCTGTTACCCTCACTCACCTCTTCCC
